>Addgene plasmid #208396 | PB-TA-ERP2-hcGAS(wt) | addgene full sequence | sequence record 412374 | Addgene NGS Result
CCCAATACGCAAACCGCCTCTCCCCGCGCGTTGGCCGATTCATTAATGCAGCTGGCACGACAGGTTTCCC
GACTGGAAAGCGGGCAGTGAGCGCAACGCAATTAATGTGAGTTAGCTCACTCATTAGGCACCCCAGGCTT
TACACTTTATGCTTCCGGCTCGTATGTTGTGTGGAATTGTGAGCGGATAACAATTTCACACAGGAAACAG
CTATGACCATGATTACGCCAAGCTCGAAATTAACCCTCACTAAAGGGAACAAAAGCTGGTACCTCGCGCG
ACTTGGTTTGCCATTCTTTAGCGCGCGTCGCGTCACACAGCTTGGCCACAATGTGGTTTTTGTCAAACGA
AGATTCTATGACGTGTTTAAAGTTTAGGTCGAGTAAAGCGCAAATCTTTTTTAACCCTAGAAAGATAGTC
TGCGTAAAATTGACGCATGCATTCTTGAAATATTGCTCTCTCTTTCTAAATAGCGCGAATCCGTCGCTGT
GCATTTAGGACATCTCAGTCGCCGCTTGGAGCTCCCGTGAGGCGTGCTTGTCAATGCGGTAAGTGTCACT
GATTTTGAACTATAACGACCGCGTGAGTCAAAATGACGCATGATTATCTTTTACGTGACTTTTAAGATTT
AACTCATACGATAATTATATTGTTATTTCATGTTCTACTTACGTGATAACTTATTATATATATATTTTCT
TGTTATAGATATCGTGACTAATATATAATAAAATGGGTAGTTCTTTAGACGATGAGCATATCCTCTCTGC
TCTTCTGCAAAGCGATGACGAGCTTGTTGGCTAGCGTTTGGCAGCTTTCTATGCAACCCAAGGACTCAGT
TTTTGGCCTGTTTTAGTGACAGGCAATCAGCAACATGCTGCATTTCTCTCCAGTGTTGTAATCAAAGCAA
CCCTCCCATAGCTTTAAATGATATTCCTTCCCCTTCCAATTATGTGGGGGGAAAACAACCCTATTCTCCA
CCCAGAAGTGTTAACTCAAGAATTACATTTTCAAGAAGTTTCCAGATTCGTAAAACCAGAATTAGATGTC
TTTCACCTAAATGTCTCGGTGTTGACCAAAGGAACACACAGGTTTCTCATTTAACTTTTTTAATGGGTCT
CAAAATTCTGTGACAAATTTTTGGTCAAGTTGTTTCCATTAAAAAGTACTGATTTTAAAAACTAATAACT
TAAAACTGCCACACGCAAAAAAGAAAACCAAAGTGGTCCACAAAACATTCTCCTTTCCTTCTGAAGGTTT
TACGATGCATTGTTATCATTAACCAGTCTTTTACTACTAAACTTAAATGGCCAATTGAAACAAACAGTTC
TGAGACCGTTCTTCCACCACTGATTAAGAGTGGGGTGGCAGGTATTAGGGATAATCCTAGCGAATTCGCT
TGGTCGGTCATTTCGATGCATGGGGTCGTGCGCTCCTTTCGGTCGGGCGCTGCGGGTCGTGGGGCGGGCG
TCAGGCACCGGGCTTGCGGGTCATGCACCAGGTGCGCGGTCCTTCGGGCACCTCGACGTCGGCGGTGACG
GTGAAGCCGAGCCGCTCGTAGAAGGGGAGGTTGCGGGGCGCGGAGGTCTCCAGGAAGGCGGGCACCCCGG
CGCGCTCGGCCGCCTCCACTCCGGGGAGCACGACGGCGCTGCCCAGACCCTTGCCCTGGTGGTCGGGCGA
GACGCCGACGGTGGCCAGGAACCACGCGGGCTCCTTGGGCCGGTGCGGCGCCAGGAGGCCTTCCATCTGT
TGCTGCGCGGCCAGCCGGGAACCGCTCAACTCGGCCATGCGCGGGCCGATCTCGGCGAACACCGCCCCCG
CTTCGACGCTCTCCGGCGTGGTCCAGACCGCCACCGCGGCGCCGTCGTCCGCGACCCACACCTTGCCGAT
GTCGAGCCCGACGCGCGTGAGGAAGAGTTCTTGCAGCTCGGTGACCCGCTCGATGTGGCGGTCCGGATCG
ACGGTGTGGCGCGTGGCGGGGTAGTCGGCGAACGCGGCGGCGAGGGTGCGTACGGCCCTGGGGACGTCGT
CGCGGGTGGCGAGGCGCACCGTGGGCTTGTACTCGGTCATGGTTGTGGCCATATTATCATCGTGTTTTTC
AAAGGAAAACCACGTCCCCGTGGTTCGGGGGGCCTAGACGTTTTTTTAACCTCGACTAAACACATGTAAA
GCATGTGCACCGAGGCCCCAGATCAGATCCCATACAATGGGGTACCTTCTGGGCATCCTTCAGCCCCTTG
TTGAATACGCTTGAGGAGAGCCATTTGACTCTTTCCACAACTATCCAACTCACAACGTGGCACTGGGGTT
GTGCCGCCTTTGCAGGTGTATCTTATACACGTGGCTTTTGGCCGCAGAGGCACCTGTCGCCAGGTGGGGG
GTTCCGCTGCCTGCAAAGGGTCGCTACAGACGTTGTTTGTCTTCAAGAAGCTTCCAGAGGAACTGCTTCC
TTCACGACATTCAACAGACCTTGCATTCCTTTGGCGAGAGGGGAAAGACCCCTAGGAATGCTCGTCAAGA
AGACAGGGCCAGGTTTCCGGGCCCTCACATTGCCAAAAGACGGCAATATGGTGGAAAATAACATATAGAC
AAACGCACACCGGCCTTATTCCAAGCGGCTTCGGCCAGTAACGTTAGGGGGGGGGGAGGGAGAGGGGGGG
GGGGCGGAATGATCCTTACTTAGTTACCCGGGGAGCATGTCAAGGTCAAAATCGTCAAGAGCGTCAGCAG
GCAGCATATCAAGGTCAAAGTCGTCAAGGGCATCGGCTGGGAGCATGTCTAAGTCAAAATCGTCAAGGGC
GTCGGCCGGCCCGCCGCTTTCGCACTTTAGCTGTTTCTCCAGGCCACATATGATTAGTTCCAGGCCGAAA
AGGAAGGCAGGTTCGGCTCCCTGCCGGTCGAACAGCTCAATTGCTTGTCTCAGAAGTGGGGGCATAGAAT
CGGTGGTAGGTGTCTCTCTTTCCTCTTTTGCTACTTGATGCTCCTGTTCCTCCAATACGCAGCCCAGTGT
AAAGTGGCCCACGGCGGACAGAGCGTACAGTGCGTTCTCCAGGGAGAAGCCTTGCTGACACAGGAACGCG
AGCTGATTTTCCAGGGTTTCGTACTGTTTCTCTGTTGGGCGGGTGCCGAGATGCACTTTAGCCCCGTCGC
GATGTGAGAGGAGAGCACAGCGGAATGACTTGGCGTTGTTCCGCAGAAAGTCTTGCCATGACTCGCCTTC
CAGGGGGCAGAAGTGGGTATGATGCCTGTCCAGCATCTCGATTGGCAGGGCATCGAGCAGGGCCCGCTTG
TTCTTCACGTGCCAGTACAGGGTAGGCTGCTCAACTCCCAGCTTTTGAGCGAGTTTCCTTGTCGTCAGGC
CTTCGATACCGACTCCATTGAGTAATTCCAGAGCGCCGTTTATGACTTTGCTCTTGTCCAGTCTAGACAT
GGTGAATTACTCCGGATTGCTTTGAATTAGCGGTGGCTTTCACAACACCTGGAAACGGGTTTAGAAAATA
CCTTTGAACCGCTAAGAGGCTTGAGAATTAGCCTCGCTCCAAACTCAAAGGGGCAAATTCCAAGAATGAC
TTCCAGCGCCAGGCTGGCCTGACTAGTCTCCACCCACCAAATGTGAACAAACTCCAACGCCATTAGATCC
CCTCCCCCCGCCGCGACGAGCGGTGCTCAAGAGAAGCCCGAGGTGACTATGCGGCCGATAGACCACGGGG
TCACAGGAAGCAGCGGCCGGCGAGGGGCAAGGCCCTCTTCCTTTGTGTGGGTGACTCACCCGCCCGCTCC
ACCGGGCTGCCGCGTCCTCCATTTTGAGCTCCTTGCAACAGGGCCCCGGGAGCGGCCATCTTTCCGCGCA
AGCAACTGGTGCCGGGCGGGACGGCCTCACCCTTGTTGGGAGGCAAGGGAACGCGGCACCGCCAGGCCAG
ACCGTGCCCAGTGCTAGGGCCACATGGCCCAGGTAGGCTAAACTCACGCCCGATTGCTTCGGAAAGCCAC
AGGCCTCGCCCCATCCAGGTGGCGTCGGACATGTGCTCCGAAGGCGGGCGGGCCCCAGTCGCCCCTCCTG
CCCTTCCATTCCTATCCAACGTAAGCTTCATGGGCTCCTTAAGAGTGAGCCCCACACCCTCCCTTTGTTA
GCCCATGCTGCTGGAAGGCAATCGAGGGCAGCAAGGACAAAAAACGCATAGTGCGGCCGGAGTGGCACGC
GGCGGCGGACACCACGCTAGGCCTCAAGCCGGACACGAGGCGAGGCTACGGGGTTGCCGCTAGGCCTCGC
ACTCTCACCCCCGCACCGCCCGCCACTCGAAGTGGGAATGCTCACAGCTAAACCCTGCGGACGACACTCG
CATATCAGCCCGGCCCGCTCAGAGCAGGGCTCCAGCTCCGGGGCCCGCGGAAGCCACACCCGCCACTCAC
CTGCGTTCTGACGGCAAACCCGTTGCGAAAAAGAACGTCCAAGGCGACTACCGCACTTATATACCGTTCT
CCCCCACCCTCGGGAAGAGGGCGGAGCCAGCACACGACACCACTTTCCCAGTTTGCCCCGCGCCAGCTCC
CTGGCCCCCGCTCAGCGCGCCCCTCCCCCCACCGCCGGGGACTGTGAGCTTGTGTGCTCTGATCTACCCG
CGCTCAGCCCTGGGCGCATGCTCCTCGCGCTGTCGTGGGGCGGCTACAGGGATTTGGGTCTGTGAGAATT
TAGGGACGGTCCCTGGGCTCTCCCCTTGCGAAGGCGATCCCTCCTTTTGTATGAATTACTCTCGGCTCCA
CTAGTCAAAACAAACTCCCATTGACGTCAATGGGGTGGAGACTTGGAAATCCCCGTGAGTCAAACCGCTA
TCCACGCCCATTGATGTACTGCCAAAACCGCATCATCATGGTAATAGCGATGACTAATACGTAGATGTAC
TGCCAAGTAGGAAAGTCCCATAAGGTCATGTACTGGGCATAATGCCAGGCGGGCCATTTACCGTCATTGA
CGTCAATAGGGGGCGTACTTGGCATATGATACACTTGATGTACTGCCAAGTGGGCAGTTTACCGTAAATA
CTCCACCCATTGACGTCAATGGAAAGTCCCTATTGGCGTTACTATGGGAACATACGTCATTATTGACGTC
AATGGGCGGGGGTCGTTGGGCGGTCAGCCAGGCGGGCCATTTACCGTAAGTTATGTAACGCGGAACTCCA
TATATGGGCTATGAACTAATGACCCCGTAATTGATTACTATTAATAACTAGTCAATAATCAATGTCGAGG
CCGCCACCGCTAGTGCGGCCGCTGCAGAAGCTTCCATGGTTAACGAATTCATCGATTCGAATGTACAGAT
CTGGATCCTAGGCTTAAGTAATCGAATTCCTGCAGGTCGAGGGATCTCCATAAGAGAAGAGGGACAGCTA
TGACTGGGAGTAGTCAGGAGAGGAGGAAAAATCTGGCTAGTAAAACATGTAAGGAAAATTTTAGGGATGT
TAAAGAAAAAAATAACACAAAACAAAATATAAAAAAAATCTAACCTCAAGTCAAGGCTTTTCTATGGAAT
AAGGAATGGACAGCAGGGGGCTGTTTCATATACTGATGACCTCTTTATAGCCAACCTTTGTTCATGGCAG
CCAGCATATGGGCATATGTTGCCAAACTCTAAACCAAATACTCATTCTGATGTTTTAAATGATTTGCCCT
CCCATATGTCCTTCCGAGTGAGAGACACAAAAAATTCCAACACACTATTGCAATGAAAATAAATTTCCTT
TATTAGCCAGAAGTCAGATGCTCAAGGGGCTTCATGATGTCCCCATAATTTTTGGCAGAGGGAAAAAGAT
CTCAGTGGTATTTGTGAGCCAGGGCATTGGCCACACCAGCCACCACCTTCTGATAGGCAGCCTGCACCTG
AGGAGTGAATTCGATGGGGGATCCCTTCGCTAGAGCGGCCATCACCACTTTGTACAAGAAAGCTGGGTTT
CAAAATTCATCAAAAACTGGAAACTCATTGTTTCTTTCATATTCAATTTGCTTTGTCAGAAATTCTTTAC
TTCTTTTGTCAATTAAGTTGCTAGAGAATAGATTGAATTCAGGAATAAAATAATTCTCAAGTTTTTCTGT
CCTGAGGCACTGAAGAAAGTATGTCACGCAGTTATCAAAGCAGAGGCCCAGGTCTTTGCGGTCCCACTGA
CTGTCTTGAGGGTTCTGGGTACATACGTGAAAGAAGGCAGTTTTCACATGATAAGAAGAGAATTTATCCA
GATGTTTTTTGTCTTTAAACCTTTCTTTCAGCTGTTCTAAAAGGTATTTCATTAGTTTTAAACAATCTTT
CCTGCAACATTTCTCTTCTTTGTTTTCACAGCACGTTTTAGATTTTCCATGATTGTTCAAAATTTCCTTT
TCGATGTGAGAGAAGGATAGCCGCCATGTTTCTTCTTGGAAACCATTTCCTTCCTTTGCATGCTTGGGTA
CAAGGTAAAATGGCTTTAGTCGTAGTTGCTTCCTAACTTTTGCTGAAAGCCAGTTTTGAATGCGCAGGCC
TTCTTGGGTGCTAGCAGGCCAGCTACTTTTTGATTCCAAAGCCAGGGTTATATCCACAGATATTTTTTCA
CTAATAAGAAGTGTTACAGCAGGGCTCCCTCCTCTTTTCCTCTTCATGATGACATCTGTATCTTTAATGT
CGTTAATTTCTTCCTTAATGATTTTCCTAAACTTTGACAGCATCTTAGAAGCTGATAATATTTCACCTTC
TAAAAACTGACTCAGATGATTTTCTTTCGGATTTCTTTTAAATTTCACAAAGTAATATGCACGAGTGTTG
GAATATTCTTCTAGTTGAATTCTGGGGACTTCCAGTTTAAACATGACATCAAATTCATTAGGTGCAGAAA
TCTTCACGTGCTCATAGTAGCTCCCGGTGTTCAGCAGCCCGACGCCTCTGAACGCGGAGTCGCACTTCAG
TCTGAGCAGCAGGTGGTCCACAACCCCTTTCACCATCCCCGCCGCCGTGGAGATATCATCGCGGCTGAGC
TTCAACTTCTCCAAAACCGCCCGGAGCTTCGAGGCCCCAGGCGCCGCATCCCTCCGTACGAGAATGGGGG
CCGAGACCGGCAGGCCGGGGCTGGGCACGTCCCAGGGCCCGGGCGGGGGTCTTGGCTTCGTGGAGCAGCG
CGCGCCCCTCTGGCGGCAAGAACCAGCCCTGGAAAGAGCCGGCTCCCGAGCCGCAGGAGGCTCCAGCCCC
TCTGCCCCAGGGGCGCTGGTGGCGTCAGACGGCTGCGTGTCCTGGGCGCGCTGAGGGGCCTTTTTGGCGC
GGGCCCCAGTTGCGCGGACGGGCGGCCTCTCCTGGGTGTCCGGGGCGCTCTTTTTCTGCCGGGATCCCGA
CTTCCTGGCGGGGCCGAACTTTCCCGCCTTAGGCAGGGCGGCCTCGGGGGCAGCCGGAGACTCGTTGGGA
TCCATCGGGGCGCCCCTGGCATTCCGTGCGGAAGCCTTGGGGGCAGTGGCTCCGGCCTCGGAAGCTCTCT
GCATGGCCTTTCCGTGCCAAGGCTGCATGAAGCCTGCTTTTTTGTACAAACTTGTGATGCCGCCACCGCG
GAGGCTGGATCGGTCCCGGTGTCTTCTATGGAGGTCAAAACAGCGTGGATGGCGTCTCCAGGCGATCTGA
CGGTTCACTAAACGAGCTCTGCTTATATAGGGGGTACCTTCTCTATCACTGATAGGGAGCTCGAGACGTG
TCGACTTCTCTATCACTGATAGGGAGACGTTCTAGACGTACCTTCTCTATCACTGATAGGGAGCTCGAGA
CGTGTCGACTTCTCTATCACTGATAGGGAGACGTTCTAGACGTACCTTCTCTATCACTGATAGGGAGCTC
GAGACGTGTCGACTTCTCTATCACTGATAGGGAGACGTTCTAGACGTACCTTCTCTATCACTGATAGGGA
GCTCGAGACGTGTCGACTTCTCTATCACTGATAGGGAGACGTGCGGCCAGCTTGGATCCCTCGAGTTAAT
TAACGAGAGCATAATATTGATATGTGCCAAAGTTGTTTCTGACTGACTAATAAGTATAATTTGTTTCTAT
TATGTATAGGTTAAGCTAATTACTTATTTTATAATACAACATGACTGTTTTTAAAGTACAAAATAAGTTT
ATTTTTGTAAAAGAGAGAATGTTTAAAAGTTTTGTTACTTTATAGAAGAAATTTTGAGTTTTTGTTTTTT
TTTAATAAATAAATAAACATAAATAAATTGTTTGTTGAATTTATTATTAGTATGTAAGTGTAAATATAAT
AAAACTTAATATCTATTCAAATTAATAAATAAACCTCGATATACAGACCGATAAAACACATGCGTCAATT
TTACGCATGATTATCTTTAACGTACGTCACAATATGATTATCTTTCTAGGGTTAAATAATAGTTTCTAAT
TTTTTTATTATTCAGCCTGCTGTCGTGAATACCGAGCTCCAATTCGCCCTATAGTGAGTCGTATTACAAT
TCACTGGCCGTCGTTTTACAACGTCGTGACTGGGAAAACCCTGGCGTTACCCAACTTAATCGCCTTGCAG
CACATCCCCCTTTCGCCAGCTGGCGTAATAGCGAAGAGGCCCGCACCGATCGCCCTTCCCAACAGTTGCG
CAGCCTGAATGGCGAATGGG
[124 nt withheld, positions 8631-8754]
C
[91 nt withheld, positions 8756-8846]
A
[49 nt withheld, positions 8848-8896]
CCTTTGACGTTGGAGTCCACGTTCTTT
[37 nt withheld, positions 8924-8960]
ACCCTATCTCGGTCTATTCTTTTGATTTATAAGGGATTTTGCCGATTTCGGCCTATTGGTTAAAAAATGA
GCTGATTTAACAAAAATTTAACGCGAATTTTAACAAAATATTAACGCTTACAATTTAGGTGGCACTTTTC
GGGGAAATGTGCGCGGAACCCCTATTTGTTTATTTTTCTAAATACATTCAAATATGTATCCGCTCATGAG
ACAATAACCCTGATAAATGCTTCAATAATATTGAAAAAGGAAGAGTATGAGTATTCAACATTTCCGTGTC
GCCCTTATTCCCTTTTTTGCGGCATTTTGCCTTCCTGTTTTTGCTCACCCAGAAACGCTGGTGAAAGTAA
AAGATGCTGAAGATCAGTTGGGTGCACGAGTGGGTTACATCGAACTGGATCTCAACAGCGGTAAGATCCT
TGAGAGTTTTCGCCCCGAAGAACGTTTTCCAATGATGAGCACTTTTAAAGTTCTGCTATGTGGCGCGGTA
TTATCCCGTATTGACGCCGGGCAAGAGCAACTCGGTCGCCGCATACACTATTCTCAGAATGACTTGGTTG
AGTACTCACCAGTCACAGAAAAGCATCTTACGGATGGCATGACAGTAAGAGAATTATGCAGTGCTGCCAT
AACCATGAGTGATAACACTGCGGCCAACTTACTTCTGACAACGATCGGAGGACCGAAGGAGCTAACCGCT
TTTTTGCACAACATGGGGGATCATGTAACTCGCCTTGATCGTTGGGAACCGGAGCTGAATGAAGCCATAC
CAAACGACGAGCGTGACACCACGATGCCTGTAGCAATGGCAACAACGTTGCGCAAACTATTAACTGGCGA
ACTACTTACTCTAGCTTCCCGGCAACAATTAATAGACTGGATGGAGGCGGATAAAGTTGCAGGACCACTT
CTGCGCTCGGCCCTTCCGGCTGGCTGGTTTATTGCTGATAAATCTGGAGCCGGTGAGCGTGGGTCTCGCG
GTATCATTGCAGCACTGGGGCCAGATGGTAAGCCCTCCCGTATCGTAGTTATCTACACGACGGGGAGTCA
GGCAACTATGGATGAACGAAATAGACAGATCGCTGAGATAGGTGCCTCACTGATTAAGCATTGGTAACTG
TCAGACCAAGTTTACTCATATATACTTTAGATTGATTTAAAACTTCATTTTTAATTTAAAAGGATCTAGG
TGAAGATCCTTTTTGATAATCTCATGACCAAAATCCCTTAACGTGAGTTTTCGTTCCACTGAGCGTCAGA
CCCCGTAGAAAAGATCAAAGGATCTTCTTGAGATCCTTTTTTTCTGCGCGTAATCTGCTGCTTGCAAACA
AAAAAACCACCGCTACCAGCGGTGGTTTGTTTGCCGGATCAAGAGCTACCAACTCTTTTTCCGAAGGTAA
CTGGCTTCAGCAGAGCGCAGATACCAAATACTGTTCTTCTAGTGTAGCCGTAGTTAGGCCACCACTTCAA
GAACTCTGTAGCACCGCCTACATACCTCGCTCTGCTAATCCTGTTACCAGTGGCTGCTGCCAGTGGCGAT
AAGTCGTGTCTTACCGGGTTGGACTCAAGACGATAGTTACCGGATAAGGCGCAGCGGTCGGGCTGAACGG
GGGGTTCGTGCACACAGCCCAGCTTGGAGCGAACGACCTACACCGAACTGAGATACCTACAGCGTGAGCT
ATGAGAAAGCGCCACGCTTCCCGAAGGGAGAAAGGCGGACAGGTATCCGGTAAGCGGCAGGGTCGGAACA
GGAGAGCGCACGAGGGAGCTTCCAGGGGGAAACGCCTGGTATCTTTATAGTCCTGTCGGGTTTCGCCACC
TCTGACTTGAGCGTCGATTTTTGTGATGCTCGTCAGGGGGGCGGAGCCTATGGAAAAACGCCAGCAACGC
GGCCTTTTTACGGTTCCTGGCCTTTTGCTGGCCTTTTGCTCACATGTTCTTTCCTGCGTTATCCCCTGAT
TCTGTGGATAACCGTATTACCGCCTTTGAGTGAGCTGATACCGCTCGCCGCAGCCGAACGACCGAGCGCA
GCGAGTCAGTGAGCGAGGAAGCGGAAGAGCG
Features (pLannotate 1.2.2; 32 found; start..end, strand, type, name):
    103..124     +  protein_bind   CAP binding site: CAP binding activates transcription in the presence of cAMP. E. coli catabolite activator protein
    139..169     +  promoter       lac promoter: promoter for the E. coli lac operon
    173..195     +  protein_bind   lac operator (fragment): The lac repressor binds to the lac operator to inhibit transcription in E. coli. This inhibition can be relieved by adding lactose or isopropyl-β-D-thiogalactopyranoside (IPTG). lac repressor encoded by lacI
    238..256     +  promoter       T3 promoter: promoter for bacteriophage T3 RNA polymerase
    273..404     -  CDS            FP (fragment): FP25_NPVAC - Experimental evidence at protein level: Swiss-Prot protein existence level 1. From Autographa californica nuclear polyhedrosis virus (AcMNPV).
    813..1385    -  polyA_signal   EF-1α poly(A) signal: human EF-1α polyadenylation signal
   1471..2070    -  CDS            PuroR: puromycin N-acetyltransferase; pac from Streptomyces alboniger; confers resistance to puromycin
   2084..2546    -  misc_feature   IRES: internal ribosome entry site (IRES) of the encephalomyocarditis virus (EMCV)
   2684..3430    -  CDS            rtTA-Advanced: improved tetracycline-controlled transactivator In the Tet-On® system, rtTA-Advanced binds to the Tet-responsive element and stimulates transcription only in the presence of tetracycline or doxycycline.
   4766..4865    -  promoter       CMV promoter (fragment): human cytomegalovirus (CMV) immediate early promoter
   4867..5246    -  enhancer       CMV enhancer: human cytomegalovirus immediate early enhancer
   5689..5744    -  polyA_signal   β-globin poly(A) signal: rabbit β-globin polyadenylation signal (Gil and Proudfoot, 1987)
   5815..5892    -  CDS            HBB (fragment): HBB_PONPY - Experimental evidence at transcript level: Swiss-Prot protein existence level 2. Involved in oxygen transport from the lung to the various peripheral tissues. From Pongo pygmaeus (Bornean orangutan).
   5924..5948    +  protein_bind   attB2: mutant version of attB; recombination site for the Gateway® BP reaction BP Clonase™
   5953..7518    -  CDS            CGAS: CGAS_HUMAN - Also known as C6orf150 From Homo sapiens (Human).
   7521..7545    -  protein_bind   attB1: mutant version of attB; recombination site for the Gateway® BP reaction BP Clonase™
   7616..7661    -  promoter       TRE3GV promoter (fragment): 3rd-generation Tet-responsive promoter that can be activated by binding of Tet-On® 3G, optimized for retroviral and lentiviral vectors
   7669..7689    -  promoter       tight TRE promoter (fragment): Tet-responsive promoter PTight, consisting of seven tet operator sequences followed by the minimal CMV promoter
   7706..7726    -  promoter       tight TRE promoter (fragment): Tet-responsive promoter PTight, consisting of seven tet operator sequences followed by the minimal CMV promoter
   7743..7763    -  promoter       tight TRE promoter (fragment): Tet-responsive promoter PTight, consisting of seven tet operator sequences followed by the minimal CMV promoter
   7780..7800    -  promoter       tight TRE promoter (fragment): Tet-responsive promoter PTight, consisting of seven tet operator sequences followed by the minimal CMV promoter
   7817..7837    -  promoter       tight TRE promoter (fragment): Tet-responsive promoter PTight, consisting of seven tet operator sequences followed by the minimal CMV promoter
   7854..7874    -  promoter       tight TRE promoter (fragment): Tet-responsive promoter PTight, consisting of seven tet operator sequences followed by the minimal CMV promoter
   7891..7911    -  promoter       tight TRE promoter (fragment): Tet-responsive promoter PTight, consisting of seven tet operator sequences followed by the minimal CMV promoter
   7928..7948    -  promoter       tight TRE promoter (fragment): Tet-responsive promoter PTight, consisting of seven tet operator sequences followed by the minimal CMV promoter
   8448..8466    -  promoter       T7 promoter: promoter for bacteriophage T7 RNA polymerase
   8469..8626    +  CDS            lacZα (fragment): LacZα fragment of β-galactosidase; lacZ fragment
   8631..9059    +  rep_origin     f1 ori (sequence partly withheld): f1 bacteriophage origin of replication; arrow indicates direction of (+) strand synthesis
   9112..9216    +  promoter       AmpR promoter: bla
   9217..10077   +  CDS            AmpR: β-lactamase; bla; confers resistance to ampicillin, carbenicillin, and related antibiotics
  10248..10836   +  rep_origin     ori: high-copy-number ColE1/pMB1/pBR322/pUC origin of replication
  11019..90      +  CDS            lacI (fragment) (across the origin): lac repressor; lacI; The lac repressor binds to the lac operator to inhibit transcription in E. coli. This inhibition can be relieved by adding lactose or isopropyl-β-D-thiogalactopyranoside (IPTG).
