[The description below was written by a language model from this plasmid's Addgene catalogue record and pLannotate feature annotations shown in this document.]
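Description:
PB-TA-ERP2-hcGAS(wt) is an 11 kb mammalian expression plasmid built on the PB-TA-ERP2 PiggyBac transposon backbone. It is designed to make stable cell lines carrying wild-type human cGAS (CGAS, also known as MB21D1 or C6orf150). In bacteria it is maintained as a high-copy plasmid through a ColE1/pUC-type origin and selected with ampicillin via the bla gene. The f1 origin, lac promoter and lacZα remnants, and flanking T3 and T7 promoters are pBluescript-style carry-over. The PiggyBac terminal repeats are not annotated as such in the feature table. A short baculovirus FP25-like fragment near one end of the cargo probably marks transposon-adjacent sequence.

The cargo consists of two expression units in the same orientation. In the first, the full-length human cGAS coding sequence was introduced by Gateway recombination and is flanked by attB1 and attB2 sites. It sits downstream of a tetracycline-responsive promoter made of repeated tet operator elements and a minimal promoter, and it is terminated by a rabbit β-globin polyadenylation signal. No epitope tag or reporter fusion is annotated on the insert. The second unit begins with a CMV enhancer and a partial CMV promoter match, separated from the coding sequence by a stretch of over a kilobase that is not annotated. This unit drives a bicistronic transcript encoding rtTA-Advanced, an EMCV IRES and puromycin N-acetyltransferase, and it ends in the human EF-1α poly(A) signal.

The plasmid is therefore an all-in-one Tet-On system. After co-delivery with a PiggyBac transposase source, which this plasmid does not encode, integrated cells can be selected with puromycin. The constitutively expressed rtTA then activates cGAS transcription only when doxycycline is present, giving inducible expression of the wild-type DNA sensor.
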