Addgene plasmid #208396: PB-TA-ERP2-hcGAS(wt)
Purpose: To generate stable cell line expressing human cGAS(wt) using PiggyBac transposon system
Depositing lab: Gaorav Gupta. Depositing organization: University of North Carolina at Chapel Hill. Publication: MRE11 liberates cGAS from nucleosome sequestration during tumorigenesis. Cho MG, Kumar RJ, Lin CC, Boyer JA, Shahir JA, Fagan-Solis K, Simpson DA, Fan C, Foster CE, Goddard AM, Lerner LM, Ellington SW, Wang Q, Wang Y, Ho AY, Liu P, Perou CM, Zhang Q, McGinty RK, Purvis JE, Gupta GP. Nature. 2024 Jan 10. doi: 10.1038/s41586-023-06889-6. PubMed 38200309.
Backbone
  Vector backbone: PB-TA-ERP2
  Vector type: Mammalian Expression ; PiggyBac Transposon
Growth in bacteria
  Bacterial resistance: Ampicillin, 100 μg/mL
  Growth temperature: 37°C
  Growth strain: NEB Stable
  Copy number: High Copy
Gene/Insert
  Gene/Insert name: Human cGAS
  Species: H. sapiens (human)
  Mutation: WT
  Entrez Gene: CGAS (a.k.a. C6orf150, D4, MB21D1, h-cGAS)
  Cloning method: Gateway Cloning
  Sequencing primers: 5′ Unknown
Terms and licenses: Academic/Nonprofit Terms; Industry Terms: Not Available to Industry
How to cite: PB-TA-ERP2-hcGAS(wt) was a gift from Gaorav Gupta (Addgene plasmid # 208396 ; http://n2t.net/addgene:208396 ; RRID:Addgene_208396)
